Addgene plasmid #50657: pHIS3p:mRuby2-Tub1+3'UTR::HIS3
Depositing lab: Wei-Lih Lee. Depositing organization: University of Massachusetts, Amherst. Publication: Improved Plasmids for Fluorescent Protein Tagging of Microtubules in Saccharomyces cerevisiae. Markus SM, Omer S, Baranowski K, Lee WL. Traffic. 2015 Jul;16(7):773-86. doi: 10.1111/tra.12276. Epub 2015 Apr 28. PubMed 25711127.
Backbone
  Vector backbone: pFA6a
  Vector type: Yeast Expression
  Selectable markers: HIS3
Growth in bacteria
  Bacterial resistance: Ampicillin, 100 μg/mL
  Growth temperature: 37°C
  Growth strain: DH5alpha
  Copy number: High Copy
Gene/Insert
  Gene/Insert name: mRuby2-Tub1 (alt name: mRuby2-a-tubulin)
  Species: S. cerevisiae (budding yeast)
  Insert size (bp): 2177
  Promoter: HIS3p
  Tag / fusion protein: mRuby2 (N terminal on insert)
  Cloning method: Restriction Enzyme; 5′ cloning site XhoI (destroyed during cloning); 3′ cloning site SalI (not destroyed)
  Sequencing primers: 5′ T7; 3′ SP6
Terms and licenses: Academic/Nonprofit Terms; Industry Terms: Not Available to Industry
How to cite: pHIS3p:mRuby2-Tub1+3'UTR::HIS3 was a gift from Wei-Lih Lee (Addgene plasmid # 50657 ; http://n2t.net/addgene:50657 ; RRID:Addgene_50657)
