[The description below was written by a language model from this plasmid's Addgene catalogue record and pLannotate feature annotations shown in this document.]
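Description:
pHIS3p:mRuby2-Tub1+3'UTR::HIS3 is a yeast expression plasmid built on the pFA6a backbone for red fluorescent labelling of microtubules in Saccharomyces cerevisiae. It is propagated in E. coli as a high-copy plasmid through a ColE1/pUC-type origin and selected with ampicillin via the β-lactamase gene. The feature table shows no yeast replication origin or centromere (no 2μ or CEN/ARS element), which suggests the plasmid is meant to integrate into the yeast genome rather than be maintained episomally. The "::HIS3" in the name may indicate the marker or the intended locus, but the record does not spell out the integration strategy. Selection in yeast relies on the S. cerevisiae HIS3 auxotrophic marker, carried with its own HIS3 promoter, which restores histidine prototrophy in his3 strains.

The payload is a second copy of the HIS3 promoter driving mRuby2, a constitutively fluorescent red protein derived from Entacmaea quadricolor, fused to the N-terminus of Tub1, the budding yeast α-tubulin. The annotated TUB1 coding region begins somewhat downstream of the end of mRuby2; the table does not annotate this gap, so its content is not stated. Several hundred bases of sequence follow the TUB1 coding region, consistent with the native TUB1 3'UTR named in the construct title. A short fragment of the ALO1 gene annotated there presumably reflects the same genomic sequence. T7 and SP6 promoters flank the yeast cassettes and serve as sequencing primer sites. The small rop, lacI, bom and MRM1 fragments are likely backbone or genomic remnants rather than functional parts. The associated publication describes improved plasmids for fluorescent protein tagging of microtubules, so the construct is suited to live-cell imaging of spindle and cytoplasmic microtubule dynamics.
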