Features (pLannotate 1.2.2; 17 found; start..end, strand, type, name):
     88..123     -  CDS            rop (fragment): Rop protein, which maintains plasmids at low copy number; rop
    218..322     +  promoter       AmpR promoter: bla
    323..1183    +  CDS            AmpR: β-lactamase; bla; confers resistance to ampicillin, carbenicillin, and related antibiotics
   1354..1942    +  rep_origin     ori: high-copy-number ColE1/pMB1/pBR322/pUC origin of replication
   2125..2178    +  CDS            lacI (fragment): lac repressor; lacI; The lac repressor binds to the lac operator to inhibit transcription in E. coli. This inhibition can be relieved by adding lactose or isopropyl-β-D-thiogalactopyranoside (IPTG).
   2200..2218    +  promoter       T7 promoter: promoter for bacteriophage T7 RNA polymerase
   2254..2298    +  misc_feature   bom (fragment): basis of mobility region from pBR322
   2299..2379    -  CDS            MRM1 (fragment): MRM1_YEAST - Also known as PET56 From Saccharomyces cerevisiae (strain ATCC 204508 / S288c) (Baker's yeast).
   2429..2616    +  promoter       HIS3 promoter: S. cerevisiae HIS3
   2617..3279    +  CDS            HIS3: imidazoleglycerol-phosphate dehydratase, required for histidine biosynthesis; S. cerevisiae HIS3; yeast auxotrophic marker
   3487..3538    +  misc_feature   bom (fragment): basis of mobility region from pBR322
   3601..3787    +  promoter       HIS3 promoter: S. cerevisiae HIS3
   3789..4499    +  CDS            mRuby2: mRuby2 is a basic (constitutively fluorescent) red fluorescent protein published in 2012, derived from Entacmaea quadricolor. It has moderate acid sensitivity.
   4646..5962    +  CDS            TUB1: TBA1_YEAST - Experimental evidence at protein level: Swiss-Prot protein existence level 1. Tubulin is the major constituent of microtubules. It binds two moles of GTP, one at an exchangeable site on the beta chain and one at a non-exchangeable site on the alpha chain. From Saccharomyces cerevisiae (strain ATCC 204508 / S288c) (Baker's yeast).
   6535..6600    +  CDS            ALO1 (fragment): ALO_YEAST - Experimental evidence at protein level: Swiss-Prot protein existence level 1. Can oxidize L-gulono-1,4-lactone as well as D-arabinono-1,4- lactone and L-galactono-1,4-lactone. From Saccharomyces cerevisiae (strain ATCC 204508 / S288c) (Baker's yeast).
   6624..6642    -  promoter       SP6 promoter: promoter for bacteriophage SP6 RNA polymerase
   6705..6756    -  misc_feature   bom (fragment): basis of mobility region from pBR322
>Addgene plasmid #50657 | pHIS3p:mRuby2-Tub1+3'UTR::HIS3 | depositor full sequence | sequence record 75772 | Full Sequence
AACACCCGCTGACGCGCCCTGACGGGCTTGTCTGCTCCCGGCATCCGCTTACAGACAAGCTGTGACCGTC
TCCGGGAGCTGCATGTGTCAGAGGTTTTCACCGTCATCACCGAAACGCGCGAGACGAAAGGGCCTCGTGA
TACGCCTATTTTTATAGGTTAATGTCATGATAATAATGGTTTCTTAGACGTCAGGTGGCACTTTTCGGGG
AAATGTGCGCGGAACCCCTATTTGTTTATTTTTCTAAATACATTCAAATATGTATCCGCTCATGAGACAA
TAACCCTGATAAATGCTTCAATAATATTGAAAAAGGAAGAGTATGAGTATTCAACATTTCCGTGTCGCCC
TTATTCCCTTTTTTGCGGCATTTTGCCTTCCTGTTTTTGCTCACCCAGAAACGCTGGTGAAAGTAAAAGA
TGCTGAAGATCAGTTGGGTGCACGAGTGGGTTACATCGAACTGGATCTCAACAGCGGTAAGATCCTTGAG
AGTTTTCGCCCCGAAGAACGTTTTCCAATGATGAGCACTTTTAAAGTTCTGCTATGTGGCGCGGTATTAT
CCCGTATTGACGCCGGGCAAGAGCAACTCGGTCGCCGCATACACTATTCTCAGAATGACTTGGTTGAGTA
CTCACCAGTCACAGAAAAGCATCTTACGGATGGCATGACAGTAAGAGAATTATGCAGTGCTGCCATAACC
ATGAGTGATAACACTGCGGCCAACTTACTTCTGACAACGATCGGAGGACCGAAGGAGCTAACCGCTTTTT
TGCACAACATGGGGGATCATGTAACTCGCCTTGATCGTTGGGAACCGGAGCTGAATGAAGCCATACCAAA
CGACGAGCGTGACACCACGATGCCTGTAGCAATGGCAACAACGTTGCGCAAACTATTAACTGGCGAACTA
CTTACTCTAGCTTCCCGGCAACAATTAATAGACTGGATGGAGGCGGATAAAGTTGCAGGACCACTTCTGC
GCTCGGCCCTTCCGGCTGGCTGGTTTATTGCTGATAAATCTGGAGCCGGTGAGCGTGGGTCTCGCGGTAT
CATTGCAGCACTGGGGCCAGATGGTAAGCCCTCCCGTATCGTAGTTATCTACACGACGGGGAGTCAGGCA
ACTATGGATGAACGAAATAGACAGATCGCTGAGATAGGTGCCTCACTGATTAAGCATTGGTAACTGTCAG
ACCAAGTTTACTCATATATACTTTAGATTGATTTAAAACTTCATTTTTAATTTAAAAGGATCTAGGTGAA
GATCCTTTTTGATAATCTCATGACCAAAATCCCTTAACGTGAGTTTTCGTTCCACTGAGCGTCAGACCCC
GTAGAAAAGATCAAAGGATCTTCTTGAGATCCTTTTTTTCTGCGCGTAATCTGCTGCTTGCAAACAAAAA
AACCACCGCTACCAGCGGTGGTTTGTTTGCCGGATCAAGAGCTACCAACTCTTTTTCCGAAGGTAACTGG
CTTCAGCAGAGCGCAGATACCAAATACTGTCCTTCTAGTGTAGCCGTAGTTAGGCCACCACTTCAAGAAC
TCTGTAGCACCGCCTACATACCTCGCTCTGCTAATCCTGTTACCAGTGGCTGCTGCCAGTGGCGATAAGT
CGTGTCTTACCGGGTTGGACTCAAGACGATAGTTACCGGATAAGGCGCAGCGGTCGGGCTGAACGGGGGG
TTCGTGCACACAGCCCAGCTTGGAGCGAACGACCTACACCGAACTGAGATACCTACAGCGTGAGCATTGA
GAAAGCGCCACGCTTCCCGAAGGGAGAAAGGCGGACAGGTATCCGGTAAGCGGCAGGGTCGGAACAGGAG
AGCGCACGAGGGAGCTTCCAGGGGGAAACGCCTGGTATCTTTATAGTCCTGTCGGGTTTCGCCACCTCTG
ACTTGAGCGTCGATTTTTGTGATGCTCGTCAGGGGGGCGGAGCCTATGGAAAAACGCCAGCAACGCGGCC
TTTTTACGGTTCCTGGCCTTTTGCTGGCCTTTTGCTCACATGTTCTTTCCTGCGTTATCCCCTGATTCTG
TGGATAACCGTATTACCGCCTTTGAGTGAGCTGATACCGCTCGCCGCAGCCGAACGACCGAGCGCAGCGA
GTCAGTGAGCGAGGAAGCGGAAGAGCGCCCAATACGCAAACCGCCTCTCCCCGCGCGTTGGCCGATTCAT
TAATGCAGGTTAACCTGGCTTATCGAAATTAATACGACTCACTATAGGGAGACCGGCAGATCCGCGGCCG
CATAGGCCACTAGTTAACTATGCGGCATCAGAGCAGATTGTACTGAGAGTGCACCATAAATTCCCGTTTT
AAGAGCTTGGTGAGCGCTAGGAGTCACTGCCAGGTATCGTTTGAACACGGCATTAGTCAGGGAAGTCATA
ACACAGTCCTTTCCCGCAATTTTCTTTTTCTATTACTCTTGGCCTCCTCTAGTACACTCTATATTTTTTT
ATGCCTCGGTAATGATTTTCATTTTTTTTTTTCCACCTAGCGGATGACTCTTTTTTTTTCTTAGCGATTG
GCATTATCACATAATGAATTATACATTATATAAAGTAATGTGATTTCTTCGAAGAATATACTAAAAAATG
AGCAGGCAAGATAAACGAAGGCAAAGATGACAGAGCAGAAAGCCCTAGTAAAGCGTATTACAAATGAAAC
CAAGATTCAGATTGCGATCTCTTTAAAGGGTGGTCCCCTAGCGATAGAGCACTCGATCTTCCCAGAAAAA
GAGGCAGAAGCAGTAGCAGAACAGGCCACACAATCGCAAGTGATTAACGTCCACACAGGTATAGGGTTTC
TGGACCATATGATACATGCTCTGGCCAAGCATTCCGGCTGGTCGCTAATCGTTGAGTGCATTGGTGACTT
ACACATAGACGACCATCACACCACTGAAGACTGCGGGATTGCTCTCGGTCAAGCTTTTAAAGAGGCCCTA
GGGGCCGTGCGTGGAGTAAAAAGGTTTGGATCAGGATTTGCGCCTTTGGATGAGGCACTTTCCAGAGCGG
TGGTAGATCTTTCGAACAGGCCGTACGCAGTTGTCGAACTTGGTTTGCAAAGGGAGAAAGTAGGAGATCT
CTCTTGCGAGATGATCCCGCATTTTCTTGAAAGCTTTGCAGAGGCTAGCAGAATTACCCTCCACGTTGAT
TGTCTGCGAGGCAAGAATGATCATCACCGTAGTGAGAGTGCGTTCAAGGCTCTTGCGGTTGCCATAAGAG
AAGCCACCTCGCCCAATGGTACCAACGATGTTCCCTCCACCAAAGGTGTTCTTATGTAGTGACACCGATT
ATTTAAAGCTGCAGCATACGATATATATACATGTGTATATATGTATACCTATGAATGTCAGTAAGTATGT
ATACGAACAGTATGATACTGAAGATGACAAGGTAATGCATCATTCTATACGTGTCATTCTGAACGAGGCG
CGCTTTCCTTTTTTCTTTTTGCTTTTTCTTTTTTTTTCTCTTGAACTCGACGGATCTATGCGGTGTGAAA
TACCGCACAGATGCGTAAGGAGAAAATACCGCATCAGGGGCGCGCCTTAATTAACCACTAAAGGGAACAA
AAGCTGGTACCCTATTACTCTTGGCCTCCTCTAGTACACTCTATATTTTTTTATGCCTCGGTAATGATTT
TCATTTTTTTTTTCCACCTAGCGGATGACTCTTTTTTTTTCTTAGCGATTGGCATTATCACATAATGAAT
TATACATTATATAAAGTAATGTGATTTCTTCGAAGAATATACTAAAAAATGAGCAGGCAAGATAAACGAA
GGCAAAGCATGGTGTCTAAGGGCGAAGAGCTGATCAAGGAAAATATGCGTATGAAGGTGGTCATGGAAGG
TTCGGTCAACGGCCACCAATTCAAATGCACAGGTGAAGGAGAAGGCAATCCGTACATGGGAACTCAAACC
ATGAGGATCAAAGTCATCGAGGGAGGACCCCTGCCATTTGCCTTTGACATTCTTGCCACGTCGTTCATGT
ATGGCAGCCGTACTTTTATCAAGTACCCGAAAGGCATTCCTGATTTCTTTAAACAGTCCTTTCCTGAGGG
TTTTACTTGGGAAAGAGTTACGAGATACGAAGATGGTGGAGTCGTCACCGTCATGCAGGACACCAGCCTT
GAGGATGGCTGTCTCGTTTACCACGTCCAAGTCAGAGGGGTAAACTTTCCCTCCAATGGTCCCGTGATGC
AGAAGAAGACCAAGGGTTGGGAGCCTAATACAGAGATGATGTATCCAGCAGATGGTGGTCTGAGGGGATA
CACTCATATGGCACTGAAAGTTGATGGTGGTGGCCATCTGTCTTGCTCTTTCGTAACAACTTACAGGTCA
AAAAAGACCGTCGGGAACATCAAGATGCCCGGTATCCATGCCGTTGATCACCGCCTGGAAAGGTTAGAGG
AAAGTGACAATGAAATGTTCGTAGTACAACGCGAACACGCAGTTGCCAAGTTCGCCGGGCTTGGTGGTGG
GATGGACGAGCTGTACAAGGGATCCATGAGAGAAGTTATTAGTATTAATGGTATGTTCGATTTGCCCGTC
CAGGCTAGATCTTTTTTTTGTTAGTTCATTTTGGCGTTTCATCTTTCATTACTAACTTCAACGCAAAATT
TTTTTTTTTTTGATTTCTCTTTACAGTCGGTCAAGCTGGTTGTCAGATTGGTAATGCCTGTTGGGAATTA
TATTCCCTTGAGCACGGTATTAAGCCGGATGGACATCTAGAAGATGGCCTTTCAAAGCCGAAGGGAGGAG
AAGAGGGTTTCTCCACGTTTTTCCATGAAACCGGCTACGGTAAGTTCGTTCCAAGGGCTATTTACGTGGA
TTTAGAGCCCAACGTTATTGACGAAGTCCGTAACGGTCCTTACAAGGACTTGTTCCATCCAGAACAGTTG
ATCAGTGGTAAGGAGGACGCGGCTAATAATTATGCAAGAGGCCATTACACCGTTGGTAGAGAAATTTTGG
GCGATGTTCTGGATAGGATTAGAAAACTGGCAGACCAATGTGATGGGTTACAAGGGTTCTTGTTTACCCA
TTCTCTTGGTGGTGGTACTGGTTCCGGTCTAGGGTCCTTACTGTTGGAAGAACTATCCGCTGAATACGGT
AAGAAATCCAAGCTGGAATTTGCCGTATACCCTGCTCCACAAGTGTCTACTTCTGTGGTTGAGCCTTACA
ACACAGTTTTAACTACACATACTACATTGGAACATGCAGATTGTACTTTCATGGTCGATAATGAGGCTAT
TTACGACATGTGCAAAAGAAACTTGGATATCCCAAGACCAAGCTTTGCAAACTTAAACAACCTAATTGCT
CAAGTGGTATCATCTGTTACAGCATCATTGAGATTCGACGGTTCATTAAATGTAGATTTGAACGAATTTC
AAACCAATTTGGTTCCATATCCAAGAATTCATTTCCCCTTAGTTTCATATTCTCCAGTCTTATCCAAATC
AAAGGCATTCCATGAGTCCAACTCTGTGTCAGAAATTACAAACGCTTGTTTTGAACCTGGTAACCAGATG
GTCAAGTGTGATCCAAGAGATGGTAAATACATGGCTACTTGTCTGTTATACAGGGGTGATGTGGTAACAA
GAGATGTTCAAAGAGCTGTCGAGCAGGTGAAAAACAAGAAGACCGTCCAATTGGTTGATTGGTGTCCAAC
TGGTTTCAAGATCGGTATTTGCTACGAACCTCCAACTGCCACACCAAACTCACAATTGGCCACTGTGGAT
AGGGCCGTCTGTATGTTGTCAAATACCACATCCATTGCTGAGGCTTGGAAGAGAATCGATAGAAAATTCG
ATTTAATGTATGCCAAACGTGCTTTCGTCCACTGGTATGTCGGTGAAGGTATGGAAGAAGGTGAATTCAC
CGAAGCTAGAGAAGATTTGGCTGCTTTAGAAAGAGATTACATCGAAGTGGGTGCCGACTCATACGCTGAG
GAAGAGGAATTTTAAGGTTCACTCTCGCCCCCAACCTCCTTATCCTTTCTATATTTCAAGTATATTGTAA
AAAAAAAAATTCCCCCTACTGTTATATCTCTTTGGTGATATCTTATCTATAATCTACTTATTATATTTCT
CTAATATCTATGTACAAAAAATAAAAAAAAAAACCATTCTCCTTCTCTAACCTGCATTTGATGAAAGCTT
AGTAAGTCTCATCGTAGTTGATGGGCCAAAGACATTTGTACTTGTTTCATCAGATTCTTACATCACCCAT
TTCCATGATTATTTCACGGATTTCATTAGTAATTGCATTTTTGTATCCCTAGTTCCTTTTCTCCCGCCTT
GCCGTCGAATTGAAAAAAAAAATGGAAATGAGGACATCTTCCATTGATATCCAGGACAAAGCAAGAGTAG
AAGTAACTATTAGCAAGGAGAATTCCAAAAATAGTGAACTTCAAGGTAAGCAGATCTATAGTTTCAATAT
CTGATTTTCTGCTTTTCAAAACTTAAAATTCATTAGAAGGTAAAACAAGAACCCGTAAAATTAAAGTTAC
CGATATTATCAGGTTTTTCACCCCATGTCTACTATCCCATTTAGAAAGAACTATGTGTTCAAAAACTGGG
CCGGTCGACCTGCAGCGTACGAAGCTTCAGCTGGCGGCCGCGTTCTATAGTGTCACCTAAATCGTATGTG
TATGATACATAAGGTTATGTATTAATTGTAGCCGCGTTCTAACGACAATATGTCCATATGGTGCACTCTC
AGTACAATCTGCTCTGATGCCGCATAGTTAAGCCAGCCCCGACACCCGCC
