>Addgene plasmid #50657 | pHIS3p:mRuby2-Tub1+3'UTR::HIS3 | addgene partial sequence | sequence record 76913 | T7 5'-TAATACGACTCACTATAGGG-3'
CAGAGCAGATTGTACTGAGAGTGCACCATAAATTCCCGTTTTAAGAGCTTGGTGAGCGCTAGGAGTCACT
GCCAGGTATCGTTTGAACACGGCATTAGTCAGGGAAGTCATAACACAGTCCTTTCCCGCAATTTTCTTTT
TCTATTACTCTTGGCCTCCTCTAGTACACTCTATATTTTTTTATGCCTCGGTAATGATTTTCATTTTTTT
TTTTCCACCTAGCGGATGACTCTTTTTTTTTCTTAGCGATTGGCATTATCACATAATGAATTATACATTA
TATAAAGTAATGTGATTTCTTCGAAGAATATACTAAAAAATGAGCAGGCAAGATAAACGAAGGCAAAGAT
GACAGAGCAGAAAGCCCTAGTAAAGCGTATTACAAATGAAACCAAGATTCAGATTGCGATCTCTTTAAAG
GGTGGTCCCCTAGCGATAGAGCACTCGATCTTCCCAGAAAAAGAGGCAGAAGCAGTAGCAGAACAGGCCA
CACAATCGCAAGTGATTAACGTCCACACAGGTATAGGGTTTCTGGACCATATGATACATGCTCTGGCCAA
GCATTCCGGCTGGTCGCTAATCGTTGAGTGCATTGGTGACTTACACATAGACGACCATCACACCACTGAA
GACTGCGGGATTGCTCTCGGTCAAGCTTTTAAAGAGGCCCTAGGGGCCGTGCGTGGAGTAAAAAGGTTTG
GATCAGGATTTGCGCCTTTGGATGAGGCACTTTCCAGAGCGGTGGTAGATCTTTCGAACAGGCCGTACGC
AGTTGTCGAACTTGGTTTGCAAAGGGAGAAAGTAGGAGATCTCTCTTGCGAGATGATCCCGCATTTTCTT
GAAAGCTTTGCAGAGGCTAGCAGAATTACCCTCCACGTTGATTGTCTGCGA
