>Addgene plasmid #50657 | pHIS3p:mRuby2-Tub1+3'UTR::HIS3 | addgene partial sequence | sequence record 77679 | yTUB1-R 5'-TTGCGTTGAAGTTAGTAATGAAAGA-3'
GATCTAGCCTGGACGGGCAAATCGAACATACCATTAATACTAATAACTTCTCTCATGGATCCCTTGTACA
GCTCGTCCATCCCACCACCAAGCCCGGCGAACTTGGCAACTGCGTGTTCGCGTTGTACTACGAACATTTC
ATTGTCACTTTCCTCTAACCTTTCCAGGCGGTGATCAACGGCATGGATACCGGGCATCTTGATGTTCCCG
ACGGTCTTTTTTGACCTGTAAGTTGTTACGAAAGAGCAAGACAGATGGCCACCACCATCAACTTTCAGTG
CCATATGAGTGTATCCCCTCAGACCACCATCTGCTGGATACATCATCTCTGTATTAGGCTCCCAACCCTT
GGTCTTCTTCTGCATCACGGGACCATTGGAGGGAAAGTTTACCCCTCTGACTTGGACGTGGTAAACGAGA
CAGCCATCCTCAAGGCTGGTGTCCTGCATGACGGTGACGACTCCACCATCTTCGTATCTCGTAACTCTTT
CCCAAGTAAAACCCTCAGGAAAGGACTGTTTAAAGAAATCAGGAATGCCTTTCGGGTACTTGATAAAAGT
ACGGCTGCCATACATGAACGACGTGGCAAGAATGTCAAAGGCAAATGGCAGGGGTCCTCCCTCGATGACT
TTGATCCTCATGGTTTGAGTTCCCATGTACGGATTGCCTTCTCCTTCACCTGTGCATTTGAATTGGTGGC
CGTTGACCGAACCTTCCATGACCACCTTCATACGCATATTTTCCTTGATCAGCTCTTCGCCCTTAGACAC
CATGCTTTGCCTTCGTTTATCTTGCCTGCTCATTTTTTAGTATATTCTTCGAAGAAATCACATTACTTTA
TATAATGTATAATTCATTATGTGATAATG
