>Addgene plasmid #50657 | pHIS3p:mRuby2-Tub1+3'UTR::HIS3 | addgene partial sequence | sequence record 77832 | SP6 5'-ATTTAGGTGACACTATAG-3'
CTTCGTACGCTGCAGGTCGACCGGCCCAGTTTTTGAACACATAGTTCTTTCTAAATGGGATAGTAGACAT
GGGGTGAAAAACCTGATAATATCGGTAACTTTAATTTTACGGGTTCTTGTTTTACCTTCTAATGAATTTT
AAGTTTTGAAAAGCAGAAAATCAGATATTGAAACTATAGATCTGCTTACCTTGAAGTTCACTATTTTTGG
AATTCTCCTTGCTAATAGTTACTTCTACTCTTGCTTTGTCCTGGATATCAATGGAAGATGTCCTCATTTC
CATTTTTTTTTTCAATTCGACGGCAAGGCGGGAGAAAAGGAACTAGGGATACAAAAATGCAATTACTAAT
GAAATCCGTGAAATAATCATGGAAATGGGTGATGTAAGAATCTGATGAAACAAGTACAAATGTCTTTGGC
CCATCAACTACGATGAGACTTACTAAGCTTTCATCAAATGCAGGTTAGAGAAGGAGAATGGTTTTTTTTT
TTATTTTTTGTACATAGATATTAGAGAAATATAATAAGTAGATTATAGATAAGATATCACCAAAGAGATA
TAACAGTAGGGGGAATTTTTTTTTTTACAATATACTTGAAATATAGAAAGGATAAGGAGGTTGGGGGCGA
GAGTGAACCTTAAAATTCCTCTTCCTCAGCGTATGAGTCGGCACCCACTTCGATGTAATCTCTTTCTAAA
GCAGCCAAATCTTCTCTAGCTTCGGTGAATTCACCTTCTTCCATACCTTCACCGACATACCAGTGGACGA
AAGCACGTTTGGCATACATTAAATCGAATTTTCTATCGATTCTCTTCCAAGCCTCAGCAATGGATGTGGT
ATTTGACAACATACAGACGGCCCTATCCACAGTGGCCAATTGTGAGTTTGGTGT
